>Addgene plasmid #23668 | pDONR223-PFKFB3 | addgene full sequence | sequence record 297880 | Addgene NGS Result
CTTTCCTGCGTTATCCCCTGATTCTGTGGATAACCGTATTACCGCCTTTGAGTGAGCTGATACCGCTCGC
CGCAGCCGAACGACCGAGCGCAGCGAGTCAGTGAGCGAGGAAGCGGAAGAGCGCCCAATACGCAAACCGC
CTCTCCCCGCGCGTTGGCCGATTCATTAATGCAGCTGGCACGACAGGTTTCCCGACTGGAAAGCGGGCAG
TGAGCGCAACGCAATTAATACGCGTACCGCTAGCCAGGAAGAGTTTGTAGAAACGCAAAAAGGCCATCCG
TCAGGATGGCCTTCTGCTTAGTTTGATGCCTGGCAGTTTATGGCGGGCGTCCTGCCCGCCACCCTCCGGG
CCGTTGCTTCACAACGTTCAAATCCGCTCCCGGCGGATTTGTCCTACTCAGGAGAGCGTTCACCGACAAA
CAACAGATAAAACGAAAGGCCCAGTCTTCCGACTGAGCCTTTCGTTTTATTTGATGCCTGGCAGTTCCCT
ACTCTCGCGTTAACGCTAGCATGGATGTTTTCCCAGTCACGACGTTGTAAAACGACGGCCAGTCTTAAGC
TCGGGCCCCAAATAATGATTTTATTTTGACTGATAGTGACCTGTTCGTTGCAACAAATTGATGAGCAATG
CTTTTTTATAATGCCAACTTTGTACAAAAAAGTTGGCATGCCGTTGGAACTGACGCAGAGCCGAGTGCAG
AAGATCTGGGTGCCCGTGGACCACAGGCCCTCGTTGCCCAGATCCTGTGGGCCAAAGCTGACCAACTCCC
CCACCGTCATCGTCATGGTGGGCCTCCCCGCCCGGGGCAAGACCTACATCTCCAAGAAGCTGACTCGCTA
CCTCAACTGGATTGGCGTCCCCACAAAAGTGTTCAACGTCGGGGAGTATCGCCGGGAGGCTGTGAAGCAG
TACAGCTCCTACAACTTCTTCCGCCCCGACAATGAGGAAGCCATGAAAGTCCGGAAGCAATGTGCCTTAG
CTGCCTTGAGAGATGTCAAAAGCTACCTGGCGAAAGAAGGGGGACAAATTGCGGTTTTCGATGCCACCAA
TACTACTAGAGAGAGGAGACACATGATCCTTCATTTTGCCAAAGAAAATGACTTTAAGGCGTTTTTCATC
GAGTCGGTGTGCGACGACCCTACAGTTGTGGCCTCCAATATCATGGAAGTTAAAATCTCCAGCCCGGATT
ACAAAGACTGCAACTCGGCAGAAGCCATGGACGACTTCATGAAGAGGATCAGTTGCTATGAAGCCAGCTA
CCAGCCCCTCGACCCCGACAAATGCGACAGGGACTTGTCGCTGATCAAGGTGATTGACGTGGGCCGGAGG
TTCCTGGTGAACCGGGTGCAGGACCACATCCAGAGCCGCATCGTGTACTACCTGATGAACATCCACGTGC
AGCCGCGTACCATCTACCTGTGCCGGCACGGCGAGAACGAGCACAACCTCCAGGGCCGCATCGGGGGCGA
CTCAGGCCTGTCCAGCCGGGGCAAGAAGTTTGCCAGTGCTCTGAGCAAGTTCGTGGAGGAGCAGAACCTG
AAGGACCTGCGCGTGTGGACCAGCCAGCTGAAGAGCACCATCCAGACGGCCGAGGCGCTGCGGCTGCCCT
ACGAGCAGTGGAAGGCGCTCAATGAGATCGACGCGGGCGTCTGTGAGGAGCTGACCTACGAGGAGATCAG
GGACACCTACCCTGAGGAGTATGCGCTGCGGGAGCAGGACAAGTACTATTACCGCTACCCCACCGGGGAG
TCCTACCAGGACCTGGTCCAGCGCTTGGAGCCAGTGATCATGGAGCTGGAGCGGCAGGAGAATGTGCTGG
TCATCTGCCACCAGGCCGTCCTGCGCTGCCTGCTTGCCTACTTCCTGGATAAGAGTGCAGAGGAGATGCC
CTACCTGAAATGCCCTCTTCACACCGTCCTGAAACTGACGCCTGTCGCTTATGGCTGCCGTGTGGAATCC
ATCTACCTGAACGTGGAGTCCGTCTGCACACACCGGGAGAGGTCAGAGGATGCAAAGAAGGGACCTAACC
CGCTCATGAGACGCAATAGTGTCACCCCGCTAGCCAGCCCCGAACCCACCAAAAAGCCTCGCATCAACAG
CTTTGAGGAGCATGTGGCCTCCACCTCGGCCGCCCTGCCCAGCTGCCTGCCCCCGGAGGTGCCCACGCAG
CTGCCTGGACAAAACATGAAAGGCTCCCGGAGCAGCGCTGACTCCTCCAGGAAACACTGCCCAACTTTCT
TGTACAAAGTTGGCATTATAAGAAAGCATTGCTTATCAATTTGTTGCAACGAACAGGTCACTATCAGTCA
AAATAAAATCATTATTTGCCATCCAGCTGATATCCCCTATAGTGAGTCGTATTACATGGTCATAGCTGTT
TCCTGGCAGCTCTGGCCCGTGTCTCAAAATCTCTGATGTTACATTGCACAAGATAAAAATATATCATCAT
GCCTCCTCTAGACCAGCCAGGACAGAAATGCCTCGACTTCGCTGCTACCCAAGGTTGCCGGGTGACGCAC
ACCGTGGAAACGGATGAAGGCACGAACCCAGTGGACATAAGCCTGTTCGGTTCGTAAGCTGTAATGCAAG
TAGCGTATGCGCTCACGCAACTGGTCCAGAACCTTGACCGAACGCAGCGGTGGTAACGGCGCAGTGGCGG
TTTTCATGGCTTGTTATGACTGTTTTTTTGGGGTACAGTCTATGCCTCGGGCATCCAAGCAGCAAGCGCG
TTACGCCGTGGGTCGATGTTTGATGTTATGGAGCAGCAACGATGTTACGCAGCAGGGCAGTCGCCCTAAA
ACAAAGTTAAACATTATGAGGGAAGCGGTGATCGCCGAAGTATCGACTCAACTATCAGAGGTAGTTGGCG
TCATCGAGCGCCATCTCGAACCGACGTTGCTGGCCGTACATTTGTACGGCTCCGCAGTGGATGGCGGCCT
GAAGCCACACAGTGATATTGATTTGCTGGTTACGGTGACCGTAAGGCTTGATGAAACAACGCGGCGAGCT
TTGATCAACGACCTTTTGGAAACTTCGGCTTCCCCTGGAGAGAGCGAGATTCTCCGCGCTGTAGAAGTCA
CCATTGTTGTGCACGACGACATCATTCCGTGGCGTTATCCAGCTAAGCGCGAACTGCAATTTGGAGAATG
GCAGCGCAATGACATTCTTGCAGGTATCTTCGAGCCAGCCACGATCGACATTGATCTGGCTATCTTGCTG
ACAAAAGCAAGAGAACATAGCGTTGCCTTGGTAGGTCCAGCGGCGGAGGAACTCTTTGATCCGGTTCCTG
AACAGGATCTATTTGAGGCGCTAAATGAAACCTTAACGCTATGGAACTCGCCGCCCGACTGGGCTGGCGA
TGAGCGAAATGTAGTGCTTACGTTGTCCCGCATTTGGTACAGCGCAGTAACCGGCAAAATCGCGCCGAAG
GATGTCGCTGCCGACTGGGCAATGGAGCGCCTGCCGGCCCAGTATCAGCCCGTCATACTTGAAGCTAGAC
AGGCTTATCTTGGACAAGAAGAAGATCGCTTGGCCTCGCGCGCAGATCAGTTGGAAGAATTTGTCCACTA
CGTGAAAGGCGAGATCACCAAGGTAGTCGGCAAATAACCCTCGAGCCACCCATGACCAAAATCCCTTAAC
GTGAGTTACGCGTCGTTCCACTGAGCGTCAGACCCCGTAGAAAAGATCAAAGGATCTTCTTGAGATCCTT
TTTTTCTGCGCGTAATCTGCTGCTTGCAAACAAAAAAACCACCGCTACCAGCGGTGGTTTGTTTGCCGGA
TCAAGAGCTACCAACTCTTTTTCCGAAGGTAACTGGCTTCAGCAGAGCGCAGATACCAAATACTGTTCTT
CTAGTGTAGCCGTAGTTAGGCCACCACTTCAAGAACTCTGTAGCACCGCCTACATACCTCGCTCTGCTAA
TCCTGTTACCAGTGGCTGCTGCCAGTGGCGATAAGTCGTGTCTTACCGGGTTGGACTCAAGACGATAGTT
ACCGGATAAGGCGCAGCGGTCGGGCTGAACGGGGGGTTCGTGCACACAGCCCAGCTTGGAGCGAACGACC
TACACCGAACTGAGATACCTACAGCGTGAGCTATGAGAAAGCGCCACGCTTCCCGAAGGGAGAAAGGCGG
ACAGGTATCCGGTAAGCGGCAGGGTCGGAACAGGAGAGCGCACGAGGGAGCTTCCAGGGGGAAACGCCTG
GTATCTTTATAGTCCTGTCGGGTTTCGCCACCTCTGACTTGAGCGTCGATTTTTGTGATGCTCGTCAGGG
GGGCGGAGCCTATGGAAAAACGCCAGCAACGCGGCCTTTTTACGGTTCCTGGCCTTTTGCTGGCCTTTTG
CTCACATGTT
Features (pLannotate 1.2.2; 12 found; start..end, strand, type, name):
    121..213     +  CDS            lacI (fragment): lac repressor; lacI; The lac repressor binds to the lac operator to inhibit transcription in E. coli. This inhibition can be relieved by adding lactose or isopropyl-β-D-thiogalactopyranoside (IPTG).
    268..295     -  terminator     rrnB T2 terminator: transcription terminator T2 from the E. coli rrnB gene
    427..470     +  terminator     rrnB T1 terminator: Escherichia coli rrnB; transcription terminator T1 from the E. coli rrnB gene
    517..553     -  CDS            lacZα (fragment): LacZα fragment of β-galactosidase; lacZ fragment
    570..665     +  protein_bind   attL3: mutant version of attL; recombination site for the Gateway® LR reaction LR Clonase™
    668..2227    +  CDS            PFKFB3: F263_HUMAN - Experimental evidence at protein level: Swiss-Prot protein existence level 1. Synthesis and degradation of fructose 2,6-bisphosphate. From Homo sapiens (Human).
   2230..2328    -  protein_bind   attL2: mutant version of attL; recombination site for the Gateway® LR reaction LR Clonase™
   2346..2364    -  promoter       T7 promoter: promoter for bacteriophage T7 RNA polymerase
   2554..2577    +  promoter       Pc promoter (fragment): intI1 (promoter lies within the coding sequence); class 1 integron promoter
   2753..2809    +  CDS            GmR (fragment): gentamycin acetyltransferase; aacC1; confers resistance to gentamycin
   2816..3607    +  CDS            SmR: aminoglycoside adenylyltransferase (Murphy, 1985); aadA; confers resistance to spectinomycin and streptomycin
   3700..4288    +  rep_origin     ori: high-copy-number ColE1/pMB1/pBR322/pUC origin of replication
