[The description below was written by a language model from this plasmid's Addgene catalogue record and pLannotate feature annotations shown in this document.]
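Description:
pDONR223-PFKFB3 is a Gateway entry clone built by recombining a human open reading frame into the Invitrogen pDONR223 donor backbone. It is a purely bacterial plasmid: it replicates in E. coli from a high-copy ColE1/pUC-type origin and is selected with spectinomycin through the aadA (SmR) aminoglycoside adenylyltransferase gene, which lies downstream of a fragment of a class 1 integron Pc promoter. The sequenced record is 4,350 nt. This is shorter than the listed empty backbone, as expected when the donor vector's counter-selection cassette is replaced by the insert during cloning.

The payload is the coding sequence of PFKFB3 (6-phosphofructo-2-kinase/fructose-2,6-biphosphatase 3), the bifunctional enzyme that synthesises and degrades fructose 2,6-bisphosphate. The ORF is flanked by two attL recombination sites, which the automated annotation labels attL3 and attL2. These sites allow an LR Clonase reaction to move the ORF directionally into any compatible destination vector. rrnB T1 and T2 terminators upstream insulate the insert from read-through transcription. A T7 promoter sits just beyond the downstream attL site, pointing back toward the insert, and M13 primer sites are used for sequencing. Small lacI, lacZα and GmR fragments are backbone remnants with no evident function.

The ORF deliberately lacks a stop codon, so a destination vector can supply a C-terminal epitope tag and the terminator codon. There is no eukaryotic promoter, and the depositors state that the plasmid should not be transfected directly. It serves instead as a shuttle source within a kinase-related ORF collection. The ORF is typically transferred into lentiviral expression vectors of the pLX series for expression in mammalian cells, as in gain-of-function screens for drug resistance.
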