Addgene plasmid #23668: pDONR223-PFKFB3
Depositing lab: William Hahn & David Root. Depositing organization: Dana-Farber Cancer Institute. Publication: COT drives resistance to RAF inhibition through MAP kinase pathway reactivation. Johannessen CM, Boehm JS, Kim SY, Thomas SR, Wardwell L, Johnson LA, Emery CM, Stransky N, Cogdill AP, Barretina J, Caponigro G, Hieronymus H, Murray RR, Salehi-Ashtiani K, Hill DE, Vidal M, Zhao JJ, Yang X, Alkan O, Kim S, Harris JL, Wilson CJ, Myer VE, Finan PM, Root DE, Roberts TM, Golub T, Flaherty KT, Dummer R, Weber BL, Sellers WR, Schlegel R, Wargo JA, Hahn WC, Garraway LA. Nature. 2010 Dec 16;468(7326):968-72. doi: 10.1038/nature09627 PubMed 21107320.
Backbone
  Vector backbone: pDONR223
  Backbone manufacturer: Invitrogen
  Backbone size w/o insert (bp): 5005
  Vector type: Gateway Donor vector
Growth in bacteria
  Bacterial resistance: Spectinomycin, 50 μg/mL
  Growth temperature: 37°C
  Growth strain: DH5alpha
  Copy number: High Copy
Gene/Insert
  Gene/Insert name: PFKFB3 (alt name: 6-phosphofructo-2-kinase/fructose-2,6-biphosphatase 3)
  Species: H. sapiens (human)
  Insert size (bp): 1563
  Entrez Gene: PFKFB3 (a.k.a. IPFK2, PFK2, iPFK-2)
  Cloning method: Gateway Cloning
  Sequencing primers: 5′ M13pUC-fwd; 3′ M13rev
Terms and licenses: Academic/Nonprofit Terms; Industry Terms: Not Available to Industry
Depositor comments: The ORF has no Stop codon. This design enables easy recombination into a destination vector to add an epitope tag of choice and Stop codon to the ORF. Do NOT use this plasmid directly for transfections. A set of 4 custom lentiviral vectors is available ( pLX301 (http://www.addgene.org/25895/) , pLX302 (http://www.addgene.org/25896/) , pLX303 (http://www.addgene.org/25897/) , pLX304 (http://www.addgene.org/25890/) ) to be used to express these ORFs in mammalian cells. These plasmids are not included in the kit and must be ordered separately.
How to cite: pDONR223-PFKFB3 was a gift from William Hahn & David Root (Addgene plasmid # 23668 ; http://n2t.net/addgene:23668 ; RRID:Addgene_23668)
