>Addgene plasmid #23668 | pDONR223-PFKFB3 | depositor partial sequence | sequence record 11203 | Author sequence
ATGCCGTTGGAACTGACGCAGAGCCGAGTGCAGAAGATCTGGGTGCCCGTGGACCACAGGCCCTCGTTGC
CCAGATCCTGTGGGCCAAAGCTGACCAACTCCCCCACCGTCATCGTCATGGTGGGCCTCCCCGCCCGGGG
CAAGACCTACATCTCCAAGAAGCTGACTCGCTACCTCAACTGGATTGGCGTCCCCACAAAAGTGTTCAAC
GTCGGGGAGTATCGCCGGGAGGCTGTGAAGCAGTACAGCTCCTACAACTTCTTCCGCCCCGACAATGAGG
AAGCCATGAAAGTCCGGAAGCAATGTGCCTTAGCTGCCTTGAGAGATGTCAAAAGCTACCTGGCGAAAGA
AGGGGGACAAATTGCGGTTTTCGATGCCACCAATACTACTAGAGAGAGGAGACACATGATCCTTCATTTT
GCCAAAGAAAATGACTTTAAGGCGTTTTTCATCGAGTCGGTGTGCGACGACCCTACAGTTGTGGCCTCCA
ATATCATGGAAGTTAAAATCTCCAGCCCGGATTACAAAGACTGCAACTCGGCAGAAGCCATGGACGACTT
CATGAAGAGGATCAGTTGCTATGAAGCCAGCTACCAGCCCCTCGACCCCGACAAATGCGACAGGGACTTG
TCGCTGATCAAGGTGATTGACGTGGGCCGGAGGTTCCTGGTGAACCGGGTGCAGGACCACATCCAGAGCC
GCATCGTGTACTACCTGATGAACATCCACGTGCAGCCGCGTACCATCTACCTGTGCCGGCACGGCGAGAA
CGAGCACAACCTCCAGGGCCGCATCGGGGGCGACTCAGGCCTGTCCAGCCGGGGCAAGAAGTTTGCCAGT
GCTCTGAGCAAGTTCGTGGAGGAGCAGAACCTGAAGGACCTGCGCGTGTGGACCAGCCAGCTGAAGAGCA
CCATCCAGACGGCCGAGGCGCTGCGGCTGCCCTACGAGCAGTGGAAGGCGCTCAATGAGATCGACGCGGG
CGTCTGTGAGGAGCTGACCTACGAGGAGATCAGGGACACCTACCCTGAGGAGTATGCGCTGCGGGAGCAG
GACAAGTACTATTACCGCTACCCCACCGGGGAGTCCTACCAGGACCTGGTCCAGCGCTTGGAGCCAGTGA
TCATGGAGCTGGAGCGGCAGGAGAATGTGCTGGTCATCTGCCACCAGGCCGTCCTGCGCTGCCTGCTTGC
CTACTTCCTGGATAAGAGTGCAGAGGAGATGCCCTACCTGAAATGCCCTCTTCACACCGTCCTGAAACTG
ACGCCTGTCGCTTATGGCTGCCGTGTGGAATCCATCTACCTGAACGTGGAGTCCGTCTGCACACACCGGG
AGAGGTCAGAGGATGCAAAGAAGGGACCTAACCCGCTCATGAGACGCAATAGTGTCACCCCGCTAGCCAG
CCCCGAACCCACCAAAAAGCCTCGCATCAACAGCTTTGAGGAGCATGTGGCCTCCACCTCGGCCGCCCTG
CCCAGCTGCCTGCCCCCGGAGGTGCCCACGCAGCTGCCTGGACAAAACATGAAAGGCTCCCGGAGCAGCG
CTGACTCCTCCAGGAAACACTGA
