>Addgene plasmid #23668 | pDONR223-PFKFB3 | addgene partial sequence | sequence record 29541 | 23668 with M13pUC-fwd
ATAATGATTTTATTTTGACTGATAGTGACCTGTTCGTTGCAACAAATTGATGAGCAATGCTTTTTTATAA
TGCCAACTTTGTACAAAAAAGTTGGCATGCCGTTGGAACTGACGCAGAGCCGAGTGCAGAAGATCTGGGT
GCCCGTGGACCACAGGCCCTCGTTGCCCAGATCCTGTGGGCCAAAGCTGACCAACTCCCCCACCGTCATC
GTCATGGTGGGCCTCCCCGCCCGGGGCAAGACCTACATCTCCAAGAAGCTGACTCGCTACCTCAACTGGA
TTGGCGTCCCCACAAAAGTGTTCAACGTCGGGGAGTATCGCCGGGAGGCTGTGAAGCAGTACAGCTCCTA
CAACTTCTTCCGCCCCGACAATGAGGAAGCCATGAAAGTCCGGAAGCAATGTGCCTTAGCTGCCTTGAGA
GATGTCAAAAGCTACCTGGCGAAAGAAGGGGGACAAATTGCGGTTTTCGATGCCACCAATACTACTAGAG
AGAGGAGACACATGATCCTTCATTTTGCCAAAGAAAATGACTTTAAGGCGTTTTTCATCGAGTCGGTGTG
CGACGACCCTACAGTTGTGGCCTCCAATATCATGGAAGTTAAAATCTCCAGCCCGGATTACAAAGACTGC
AACTCGGCAGAAGCCATGGACGACTTCATGAAGAG
